>Addgene plasmid #192241 | eIF3f- pMK289 (mAID-mClover-NeoR) plasmid | addgene full sequence | sequence record 381236 | Addgene NGS Result
CTCTCCCCGCGCGTTGGCCGATTCATTAATGCAGCTGGCACGACAGGTTTCCCGACTGGAAAGCGGGCAG
TGAGCGCAACGCAATTAATGTGAGTTAGCTCACTCATTAGGCACCCCAGGCTTTACACTTTATGCTTCCG
GCTCGTATGTTGTGTGGAATTGTGAGCGGATAACAATTTCACACAGGAAACAGCTATGACCATGATTACG
CCAAGCTATTTAGGTGACACTATAGAATACTCAAGCTATGCATCAAGCTTGGTACCACTAGTAACGGCCG
CCAGTGTGCTGGAATTCGCCCTTAGTCTTTGTTTTGGTACTCAGTCTGGAAAGGTGTCAGCTGACAATAC
TGTGGGCCGCTTCCTGATGAGCCTGGTTAACCAAGTACCGAAAATAGTTCCCGATGACTTTGAGACCATG
CTCAACAGCAACATCAATGTGAGTGCCCTTCCTGAGCCCCTTCTTGCCTGGTTTCTTCCCCCACCTCAGC
ACATACACTCAAATGTGAAAAGAGTTGGGTGAGGTGACCTGGAGTAGGATAGAGACAGGGCTTCACCTAT
AGCCCCACTGAAGTCCAGGTTGGGAGGAAGGAAGAGGTGTGTTATGCGTGGTTGGAGACTTCCTTCCTTC
TCCCATGATTCCATTGTCTCATTTACTGCTGATACTACTGTGACTTACTGTCTAAATTCGTGATGGAAAG
AAACACTAAAATTCAGAGGTTAATGAAAATGCAATTACTTATTTCCCCCATCTGAGTTCACAGACCCCCT
ATATTCCATCCATGGGTTTCAGCTAAGGCACCCCTAGTCTATAAGTGTATCAGTAGAGATAAGAAAGCCT
TCTCAAGCATTTCCTTTCTGTCTTCTACCTTTTTGACTTTTATTCAGTCTCTCCTAGCTGTCATTTATCC
ACAGCTGTCCTCATACCCAGTGTCTACCATAGAGCTGGCCAAAGCCAGCCTTTTTGCTCCCTTTCCACCC
AACCCCCCACTCATTGTGTATTCTTTGTCTTCCAGGACCTTTTGATGGTGACCTACCTGGCCAACCTCAC
ACAATCGCAAATAGCTCTAAATGAAAAACTTGTAAACCTGGGAGGAGGAGGAGGAGGATCCGGTGCAGGC
GCCAAGGAGAAGAGTGCTTGTCCTAAAGATCCAGCCAAACCTCCGGCCAAGGCACAAGTTGTGGGATGGC
CACCGGTGAGATCATACCGGAAGAACGTGATGGTTTCCTGCCAAAAATCAAGCGGTGGCCCGGAGGCGGC
GGCGTTCGTGAAGGTATCAATGGACGGAGCACCGTACTTGAGGAAAATCGATTTGAGGATGTATAAAGCT
AGCATGGTGAGCAAGGGCGAGGAGCTGTTCACCGGGGTGGTGCCCATCCTGGTCGAGCTGGACGGCGACG
TAAACGGCCACAAGTTCAGCGTCCGCGGCGAGGGCGAGGGCGATGCCACCAACGGCAAGCTGACCCTGAA
GTTCATCTGCACCACCGGCAAGCTGCCCGTGCCCTGGCCCACCCTCGTGACCACCTTCGGCTACGGCGTG
GCCTGCTTCAGCCGCTACCCCGACCACATGAAGCAGCACGACTTCTTCAAGTCCGCCATGCCCGAAGGCT
ACGTCCAGGAGCGCACCATCTCTTTCAAGGACGACGGTACCTACAAGACCCGCGCCGAGGTGAAGTTCGA
GGGCGACACCCTGGTGAACCGCATCGAGCTGAAGGGCATCGACTTCAAGGAGGACGGCAACATCCTGGGG
CACAAGCTGGAGTACAACTTCAACAGCCACAACGTCTATATCACGGCCGACAAGCAGAAGAACGGCATCA
AGGCTAACTTCAAGATCCGCCACAACGTTGAGGACGGCAGCGTGCAGCTCGCCGACCACTACCAGCAGAA
CACCCCCATCGGCGACGGCCCCGTGCTGCTGCCCGACAACCACTACCTGAGCCATCAGTCCAAGCTGAGC
AAAGACCCCAACGAGAAGCGCGATCACATGGTCCTGCTGGAGTTCGTGACCGCCGCCGGGATTACACATG
GCATGGACGAGCTGTACAAGTAATCTAGATAACTGATCATAATCAGCCATACCACATTTGTAGAGGTTTT
ACTTGCTTTAAAAAACCTCCCACACCTCCCCCTGAACCTGAAACATAAAATGAATGCAATTGTTGTTGTT
AACTTGTTTATTGCAGCTTATAATGGTTACAAATAAAGCAATAGCATCACAAATTTCACAAATAAAGCAT
TTTTTTCACTGCATTCTAGTTGTGGTTTGTCCAAACTCATCAATGTATCTTAACGCGTAAATTGTAAGCG
TTAATATTTTGTTAAAATTCGCGTTAAATTTTTGTTAAATCAGCTCATTTTTTAACCAATAGGCCGAAAT
CGGCAAAATCCCTTATAAATCAAAAGAATAGACCGAGATAGGGT
[37 nt withheld, positions 2425-2461]
AAAGAACGTGGACTCCAACGTCAAAGG
[49 nt withheld, positions 2489-2537]
T
[91 nt withheld, positions 2539-2629]
G
[124 nt withheld, positions 2631-2754]
CAGGTGGCACTTTTCGGGGAAATGTGCGCGGAACCCCTATTTGTTTATTTTTCTAAATACATTCAAATAT
GTATCCGCTCATGAGACAATAACCCTGATAAATGCTTCAATAATATTGAAAAAGGAAGAGTCCTGAGGCG
GAAAGAACCAGCTGTGGAATGTGTGTCAGTTAGGGTGTGGAAAGTCCCCAGGCTCCCCAGCAGGCAGAAG
TATGCAAAGCATGCATCTCAATTAGTCAGCAACCAGGTGTGGAAAGTCCCCAGGCTCCCCAGCAGGCAGA
AGTATGCAAAGCATGCATCTCAATTAGTCAGCAACCATAGTCCCGCCCCTAACTCCGCCCATCCCGCCCC
TAACTCCGCCCAGTTCCGCCCATTCTCCGCCCCATGGCTGACTAATTTTTTTTATTTATGCAGAGGCCGA
GGCCGCCTCGGCCTCTGAGCTATTCCAGAAGTAGTGAGGAGGCTTTTTTGGAGGCCTAGGCTTTTGCAAA
GATCGATCAAGAGACAGGATGAGGATCGTTTCGCATGATTGAACAAGATGGATTGCACGCAGGTTCTCCG
GCCGCTTGGGTGGAGAGGCTATTCGGCTATGACTGGGCACAACAGACAATCGGCTGCTCTGATGCCGCCG
TGTTCCGGCTGTCAGCGCAGGGGCGCCCGGTTCTTTTTGTCAAGACCGACCTGTCCGGTGCCCTGAATGA
ACTGCAAGACGAGGCAGCGCGGCTATCGTGGCTGGCCACGACGGGCGTTCCTTGCGCAGCTGTGCTCGAC
GTTGTCACTGAAGCGGGAAGGGACTGGCTGCTATTGGGCGAAGTGCCGGGGCAGGATCTCCTGTCATCTC
ACCTTGCTCCTGCCGAGAAAGTATCCATCATGGCTGATGCAATGCGGCGGCTGCATACGCTTGATCCGGC
TACCTGCCCATTCGACCACCAAGCGAAACATCGCATCGAGCGAGCACGTACTCGGATGGAAGCCGGTCTT
GTCGATCAGGATGATCTGGACGAAGAGCATCAGGGGCTCGCGCCAGCCGAACTGTTCGCCAGGCTCAAGG
CGAGCATGCCCGACGGCGAGGATCTCGTCGTGACCCATGGCGATGCCTGCTTGCCGAATATCATGGTGGA
AAATGGCCGCTTTTCTGGATTCATCGACTGTGGCCGGCTGGGTGTGGCGGACCGCTATCAGGACATAGCG
TTGGCTACCCGTGATATTGCTGAAGAGCTTGGCGGCGAATGGGCTGACCGCTTCCTCGTGCTTTACGGTA
TCGCCGCTCCCGATTCGCAGCGCATCGCCTTCTATCGCCTTCTTGACGAGTTCTTCTGAGCGGGACTCTG
GGGTTCGAAATGACCGACCAAGCGACGCCCAACCTGCCATCACGAGATTTCGATTCCACCGCCGCCTTCT
ATGAAAGGTTGGGCTTCGGAATCGTTTTCCGGGACGCCGGCTGGATGATCCTCCAGCGCGGGGATCTCAT
GCTGGAGTTCTTCGCCCACCCTAGGGGGAGGCTAACTGAAACACGGAAGGAGACAATACCGGAAGGAACC
CGCGCTATGACGGCAATAAAAAGACAGAATAAAACGCACGGTGTTGGGTCGTTGGATCCTGAATGGACCC
CAAGCAGTACACTTGCTGGTCTAGGTATTAACCCCAGGACTCAGAAGTGAAGGAGAAATGGGTTTTTTGT
GGTCTTGAGTCACACTGAGATAGTCAGTTGTGTGTGACTCTAATAAACGGAGCCTACCTTTTGTAAATTA
ATTTCATCTTATGTGAGTTTATTGCCGGGTGGAAGGGAGGAAAATGTTTTAGATCACACAGAAACTAGGA
AGTGAATATTGTAGGTAGAGAAGTTGGTTATGTGTTTGGCATGTTACTGTTTTACCAAACTGTTCTTTTG
GTTTTCAATATGGAAAGGTGTCCATTGGCAAAACAACCTTTTCTTGAGGATTCATGTGATTTCTACAGGA
AATGAAAATAAGAATCCATGGAGAAAAAATAGCTAAGAAAATTGGATGCTTAATCTGAACTAAAAGAGTA
GAGTGTGTAGTCACTATCTTAAAATACATTAATAGTAAGATGGAGCTCTTTGCCACTTTGGTTCGGGGAG
GCAGAATTAAGATCTGTGGGTTAAAGATTAAAGAGGTTTCCCCAAAACTTCAGAAAATTCTTAGGTGCTA
TCTGTAACTCGAGGATAGAGCCTTGAGTTATACTGAGGTCTGCCAGTGGCTCAATTTAAGCAAAGACTAG
ATGGCATTTCCCAGAGGCCTTGTAGGCTAGAGTACTTGCCTGTGTAACTTCAGACATCCATTTCCTCTGG
TATCCTGGAGTTCCGCCTCGCCACTGTGTGTCTTAGAAAAAGGGCGAATTCTGCAGATATCCATCACACT
GGCGGCCGCTCGAGCATGCATCTAGAGGGCCCAATTCGCCCTATAGTGAGTCGTATTACAATTCACTGGC
CGTCGTTTTACAACGTCGTGACTGGGAAAACCCTGGCGTTACCCAACTTAATCGCCTTGCAGCACATCCC
CCTTTCGCCAGCTGGCGTAATAGCGAAGAGGCCCGCACCGATCGCCCTTCCCAACAGTTGCGCAGCCTAT
ACGTACGGCAGTTTAAGGTTTACACCTATAAAAGAGAGAGCCGTTATCGTCTGTTTGTGGATGTACAGAG
TGATATTATTGACACGCCGGGGCGACGGATGGTGATCCCCCTGGCCAGTGCACGTCTGCTGTCAGATAAA
GTCTCCCGTGAACTTTACCCGGTGGTGCATATCGGGGATGAAAGCTGGCGCATGATGACCACCGATATGG
CCAGTGTGCCGGTCTCCGTTATCGGGGAAGAAGTGGCTGATCTCAGCCACCGCGAAAATGACATCAAAAA
CGCCATTAACCTGATGTTCTGGGGAATATAAATGTCAGGCATGAGATTATCAAAAAGGATCTTCACCTAG
ATCCTTTTCACGTAGAAAGCCAGTCCGCAGAAACGGTGCTGACCCCGGATGAATGTCAGCTACTGGGCTA
TCTGGACAAGGGAAAACGCAAGCGCAAAGAGAAAGCAGGTAGCTTGCAGTGGGCTTACATGGCGATAGCT
AGACTGGGCGGTTTTATGGACAGCAAGCGAACCGGAATTGCCAGCTGGGGCGCCCTCTGGTAAGGTTGGG
AAGCCCTGCAAAGTAAACTGGATGGCTTTCTTGCCGCCAAGGATCTGATGGCGCAGGGGATCAAGCTCTG
ATCAAGAGACAGGATGAGGATCGTTTCGCATGATTGAACAAGATGGATTGCACGCAGGTTCTCCGGCCGC
TTGGGTGGAGAGGCTATTCGGCTATGACTGGGCACAACAGACAATCGGCTGCTCTGATGCCGCCGTGTTC
CGGCTGTCAGCGCAGGGGCGCCCGGTTCTTTTTGTCAAGACCGACCTGTCCGGTGCCCTGAATGAACTGC
AAGACGAGGCAGCGCGGCTATCGTGGCTGGCCACGACGGGCGTTCCTTGCGCAGCTGTGCTCGACGTTGT
CACTGAAGCGGGAAGGGACTGGCTGCTATTGGGCGAAGTGCCGGGGCAGGATCTCCTGTCATCTCACCTT
GCTCCTGCCGAGAAAGTATCCATCATGGCTGATGCAATGCGGCGGCTGCATACGCTTGATCCGGCTACCT
GCCCATTCGACCACCAAGCGAAACATCGCATCGAGCGAGCACGTACTCGGATGGAAGCCGGTCTTGTCGA
TCAGGATGATCTGGACGAAGAGCATCAGGGGCTCGCGCCAGCCGAACTGTTCGCCAGGCTCAAGGCGAGC
ATGCCCGACGGCGAGGATCTCGTCGTGACCCATGGCGATGCCTGCTTGCCGAATATCATGGTGGAAAATG
GCCGCTTTTCTGGATTCATCGACTGTGGCCGGCTGGGTGTGGCGGACCGCTATCAGGACATAGCGTTGGC
TACCCGTGATATTGCTGAAGAGCTTGGCGGCGAATGGGCTGACCGCTTCCTCGTGCTTTACGGTATCGCC
GCTCCCGATTCGCAGCGCATCGCCTTCTATCGCCTTCTTGACGAGTTCTTCTGAATTATTAACGCTTACA
ATTTCCTGATGCGGTATTTTCTCCTTACGCATCTGTGCGGTATTTCACACCGCATCAGGTGGCACTTTTC
GGGGAAATGTGCGCGGAACCCCTATTTGTTTATTTTTCTAAATACATTCAAATATGTATCCGCTCATGAG
ACAATAACCCTGATAAATGCTTCAATAATAGCACGTGAGGAGGGCCACCATGGCCAAGTTGACCAGTGCC
GTTCCGGTGCTCACCGCGCGCGACGTCGCCGGAGCGGTCGAGTTCTGGACCGACCGGCTCGGGTTCTCCC
GGGACTTCGTGGAGGACGACTTCGCCGGTGTGGTCCGGGACGACGTGACCCTGTTCATCAGCGCGGTCCA
GGACCAGGTGGTGCCGGACAACACCCTGGCCTGGGTGTGGGTGCGCGGCCTGGACGAGCTGTACGCCGAG
TGGTCGGAGGTCGTGTCCACGAACTTCCGGGACGCCTCCGGGCCGGCCATGACCGAGATCGGCGAGCAGC
CGTGGGGGCGGGAGTTCGCCCTGCGCGACCCGGCCGGCAACTGCGTGCACTTCGTGGCCGAGGAGCAGGA
CTGACACGTGCTAAAACTTCATTTTTAATTTAAAAGGATCTAGGTGAAGATCCTTTTTGATAATCTCATG
ACCAAAATCCCTTAACGTGAGTTTTCGTTCCACTGAGCGTCAGACCCCGTAGAAAAGATCAAAGGATCTT
CTTGAGATCCTTTTTTTCTGCGCGTAATCTGCTGCTTGCAAACAAAAAAACCACCGCTACCAGCGGTGGT
TTGTTTGCCGGATCAAGAGCTACCAACTCTTTTTCCGAAGGTAACTGGCTTCAGCAGAGCGCAGATACCA
AATACTGTTCTTCTAGTGTAGCCGTAGTTAGGCCACCACTTCAAGAACTCTGTAGCACCGCCTACATACC
TCGCTCTGCTAATCCTGTTACCAGTGGCTGCTGCCAGTGGCGATAAGTCGTGTCTTACCGGGTTGGACTC
AAGACGATAGTTACCGGATAAGGCGCAGCGGTCGGGCTGAACGGGGGGTTCGTGCACACAGCCCAGCTTG
GAGCGAACGACCTACACCGAACTGAGATACCTACAGCGTGAGCTATGAGAAAGCGCCACGCTTCCCGAAG
GGAGAAAGGCGGACAGGTATCCGGTAAGCGGCAGGGTCGGAACAGGAGAGCGCACGAGGGAGCTTCCAGG
GGGAAACGCCTGGTATCTTTATAGTCCTGTCGGGTTTCGCCACCTCTGACTTGAGCGTCGATTTTTGTGA
TGCTCGTCAGGGGGGCGGAGCCTATGGAAAAACGCCAGCAACGCGGCCTTTTTACGGTTCCTGGCCTTTT
GCTGGCCTTTTGCTCACATGTTCTTTCCTGCGTTATCCCCTGATTCTGTGGATAACCGTATTACCGCCTT
TGAGTGAGCTGATACCGCTCGCCGCAGCCGAACGACCGAGCGCAGCGAGTCAGTGAGCGAGGAAGCGGAA
GAGCGCCCAATACGCAAACCGC
Features (pLannotate 1.2.2; 26 found; start..end, strand, type, name):
     86..107     +  protein_bind   CAP binding site: CAP binding activates transcription in the presence of cAMP. E. coli catabolite activator protein
    122..152     +  promoter       lac promoter: promoter for the E. coli lac operon
    160..176     +  protein_bind   lac operator: The lac repressor binds to the lac operator to inhibit transcription in E. coli. This inhibition can be relieved by adding lactose or isopropyl-β-D-thiogalactopyranoside (IPTG). lac repressor encoded by lacI
    218..236     +  promoter       SP6 promoter: promoter for bacteriophage SP6 RNA polymerase
    280..438     +  CDS            EIF3F (fragment): EIF3F_HUMAN - Also known as EIF3S5 From Homo sapiens (Human).
   1016..1090    +  CDS            EIF3F (fragment): EIF3F_HUMAN - Also known as EIF3S5 From Homo sapiens (Human).
   1124..1327    +  CDS            mini-AID: minimal degron from the auxin-responsive IAA17 protein of Arabidopsis thaliana (Kubota et al., 2013) acts as an auxin-inducible degron (AID) in the presence of TIR1
   1334..2053    +  CDS            mClover3: bright green-yellow fluorescent protein derived from mClover2, with improved photostability (Bajar et al., 2003) mammalian codon-optimized
   2064..2148    +  CDS            large T antigen (fragment): large T antigen from SV40 (simian virus 40)
   2171..2292    +  polyA_signal   SV40 poly(A) signal: SV40 polyadenylation signal
   2326..2754    -  rep_origin     f1 ori (sequence partly withheld): f1 bacteriophage origin of replication; arrow indicates direction of (+) strand synthesis
   2781..2885    +  promoter       AmpR promoter: bla
   2887..3244    +  promoter       SV40 promoter: SV40 enhancer and early promoter
   3279..4073    +  CDS            NeoR/KanR: aminoglycoside phosphotransferase from Tn5; aph(3')-II (or nptII); confers resistance to neomycin, kanamycin, and G418 (Geneticin®)
   4094..4246    +  CDS            ble (fragment): BLE_KLEPN - Experimental evidence at protein level: Swiss-Prot protein existence level 1. Binding protein with a strong affinity to the bleomycin family of antibiotics. Binds to CL990; an antimitotic-antibiotic compound. From Klebsiella pneumoniae.
   4305..4347    +  polyA_signal   HSV TK poly(A) signal (fragment): herpes simplex virus thymidine kinase polyadenylation signal (Cole and Stacy, 1985)
   5174..5192    -  promoter       T7 promoter: promoter for bacteriophage T7 RNA polymerase
   5195..5342    +  CDS            lacZα (fragment): LacZα fragment of β-galactosidase; lacZ fragment
   5352..5655    +  CDS            ccdB (fragment): CcdB, a bacterial toxin that poisons DNA gyrase; ccdB; Plasmids containing the ccdB gene cannot be propagated in standard E. coli strains.
   5703..5972    +  CDS            tnpA (fragment): TN5P_ECOLX - Also known as tnp. Experimental evidence at protein level: Swiss-Prot protein existence level 1. Mediates transposition of transposon Tn5 by a 'cut and paste' mechanism. First, the monomeric transposase binds the 19 bp inverted DNA repeats flanking the transposon. Then, dimerization of the DNA- bound transposase creates a synaptic DNA complex. After nicking of the first DNA strand, excision of the transposon proceeds through a series of intermediates. The transposase then mediates the insertion of the transposon at a new site by strand transfer. The activity of the wild- type tran
   6004..6798    +  CDS            NeoR/KanR: aminoglycoside phosphotransferase from Tn5; aph(3')-II (or nptII); confers resistance to neomycin, kanamycin, and G418 (Geneticin®)
   6819..6869    -  misc_feature   bom (fragment): basis of mobility region from pBR322
   6896..6984    +  promoter       AmpR promoter (fragment): bla
   7004..7378    +  CDS            BleoR: antibiotic-binding protein; Sh ble from Streptoalloteichus hindustanus; confers resistance to bleomycin, phleomycin, and Zeocin™
   7516..8104    +  rep_origin     ori: high-copy-number ColE1/pMB1/pBR322/pUC origin of replication
   8287..73      +  CDS            lacI (fragment) (across the origin): lac repressor; lacI; The lac repressor binds to the lac operator to inhibit transcription in E. coli. This inhibition can be relieved by adding lactose or isopropyl-β-D-thiogalactopyranoside (IPTG).
