[The description below was written by a language model from this plasmid's Addgene catalogue record and pLannotate feature annotations shown in this document.]
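Description:
eIF3f-pMK289 (mAID-mClover-NeoR) is a homology-directed repair donor plasmid designed to tag the C-terminus of the endogenous human EIF3F gene with an auxin-inducible degron and a green fluorescent protein. The roughly 4.8 kb insert was TOPO-cloned into the pCR-Blunt II-TOPO backbone, giving an 8.3 kb plasmid. It replicates in E. coli from a high-copy ColE1/pUC-type origin and is selected with kanamycin through the backbone's Tn5 NeoR/KanR gene. The backbone also carries a BleoR (Zeocin) marker. Other vector remnants include the lac promoter/operator, SP6 and T7 promoters flanking the cloning site, and lacZα and ccdB fragments that follow the insertion site.

The feature table shows two EIF3F coding fragments upstream of the cassette, presumably terminal exons separated by intronic sequence within the 5′ homology arm. The second fragment lies just upstream of the mini-AID degron (from Arabidopsis IAA17) and mClover3, an arrangement consistent with an in-frame C-terminal fusion, and this is followed by an SV40 polyadenylation signal. Downstream lies an independent selection unit in which the SV40 enhancer/early promoter drives a second NeoR/KanR gene with an HSV TK poly(A) signal, allowing G418 selection of mammalian cells that have integrated the cassette. An f1 ori carried over from the source cassette sits between the two units. The unannotated stretch between the TK poly(A) and the T7 promoter presumably holds the 3′ homology arm, though the annotation does not label it.

Once the cassette is integrated, typically alongside a nuclease cut at the EIF3F stop codon region (the record does not describe the nuclease reagents), eIF3f can be tracked by fluorescence. In cells expressing the TIR1 F-box protein it can also be rapidly depleted on auxin addition, supporting functional studies of this eIF3 subunit.
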