Addgene plasmid #192241: eIF3f- pMK289 (mAID-mClover-NeoR) plasmid
Purpose: knockin donor vector of mAID-mClover-NeoR to C-terminus of endogenous human eIF3f
Depositing lab: Dieter Wolf. Publication: eIF3 mRNA selectivity profiling reveals eIF3k as a cancer-relevant regulator of ribosome content. Duan H, Zhang S, Zarai Y, Ollinger R, Wu Y, Sun L, Hu C, He Y, Tian G, Rad R, Kong X, Cheng Y, Tuller T, Wolf DA. EMBO J. 2023 Jun 15;42(12):e112362. doi: 10.15252/embj.2022112362. Epub 2023 May 8. PubMed 37155573.
Backbone
  Vector backbone: pCR-Blunt II-TOPO vector(Cat#450245)
  Backbone manufacturer: Thermo fisher
  Vector type: Mammalian Expression
  Selectable markers: Neomycin (select with G418)
Growth in bacteria
  Bacterial resistance: Kanamycin, 50 μg/mL
  Growth temperature: 37°C
  Growth strain: DH5alpha
  Copy number: High Copy
Gene/Insert
  Gene/Insert name: eIF3f-knockin-homology arm-mAID-mClover-NeoR
  Species: H. sapiens (human)
  Insert size (bp): 4795
  Entrez Gene: EIF3F (a.k.a. EIF3S5, MRT67, eIF3-p47)
  Cloning method: TOPO Cloning
  Sequencing primers: 5′ CAGGAAACAGCTATGAC; 3′ TGTAAAACGACGGCCAGT
Terms and licenses: Academic/Nonprofit Terms; Industry Terms: Not Available to Industry
Depositor comments: Please visit https://www.biorxiv.org/content/10.1101/2022.08.28.505560v2 for bioRxiv preprint.
How to cite: eIF3f- pMK289 (mAID-mClover-NeoR) plasmid was a gift from Dieter Wolf (Addgene plasmid # 192241 ; http://n2t.net/addgene:192241 ; RRID:Addgene_192241)
